Addgene plasmid #132288: pDONR221_SLC4A3
Purpose: Gateway entry clone with codon-optimized ORF sequence for subcloning into custom expression vectors
Depositing lab: RESOLUTE Consortium & Giulio Superti-Furga. Depositing organization: CeMM Research Center for Molecular Medicine. Publication: The RESOLUTE consortium: unlocking SLC transporters for drug discovery. Superti-Furga G, Lackner D, Wiedmer T, Ingles-Prieto A, Barbosa B, Girardi E, Goldmann U, Gurtl B, Klavins K, Klimek C, Lindinger S, Lineiro-Retes E, Muller AC, Onstein S, Redinger G, Reil D, Sedlyarov V, Wolf G, Crawford M, Everley R, ... Steppan CM. Nat Rev Drug Discov. 2020 Jul;19(7):429-430. doi: 10.1038/d41573-020-00056-6. PubMed 32265506.
Backbone
  Vector backbone: pDONR221
  Backbone manufacturer: Thermo Fisher Scientific
  Backbone size w/o insert (bp): 2550
  Vector type: Mammalian Expression
Growth in bacteria
  Bacterial resistance: Kanamycin, 50 μg/mL
  Growth temperature: 37°C
  Growth strain: Stbl3
  Copy number: High Copy
Gene/Insert
  Gene/Insert name: SLC4A3 (alt name: AE3, SLC2C)
  Species: H. sapiens (human)
  Insert size (bp): 3696
  Entrez Gene: SLC4A3 (a.k.a. AE3, SLC2C)
  Cloning method: Gateway Cloning
  Sequencing primers: 5′ M13-fwd; 3′ M13-rev
Terms and licenses: Academic/Nonprofit Terms; Industry Terms
Depositor comments: For more information on the full Resolute plasmid collection, please see www.addgene.org/depositor-collections/re-solute/. Please provide your feedback on this plasmid to the RESOLUTE consortium by filling out their RESOLUTE repository feedback form: https://forms.office.com/Pages/ResponsePage.aspx?id=0e05yklzmkS7rjFGQL4N7z4feCLQvEJAmVcOCM_u885UN1JJRko0Ukg4TVQwNTZLOUxPQVJWT1NHUCQlQCN0PWcu
How to cite: pDONR221_SLC4A3 was a gift from RESOLUTE Consortium & Giulio Superti-Furga (Addgene plasmid # 132288 ; http://n2t.net/addgene:132288 ; RRID:Addgene_132288)
