[The description below was written by a language model from this plasmid's Addgene catalogue record and pLannotate feature annotations shown in this document.]
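Description:
pDONR221_SLC4A3 is a Gateway entry clone built on the pDONR221 backbone, carrying a codon-optimized open reading frame for human SLC4A3 (also known as AE3 or SLC2C). SLC4A3 is a plasma membrane anion exchanger that mediates chloride/bicarbonate exchange, including part of that activity in cardiac myocytes. The plasmid is propagated in E. coli through a high-copy ColE1/pUC-type origin of replication and is selected with kanamycin via an aminoglycoside phosphotransferase (KanR) gene. The sequenced construct is about 6.2 kb, consistent with the roughly 3.7 kb insert in a 2.55 kb backbone.

The SLC4A3 coding sequence sits directly between attL1 and attL2 recombination sites, so it can be transferred by an LR Clonase reaction into any attR-containing destination vector while preserving orientation and reading frame. Upstream of the cassette, rrnB T1 and T2 terminators shield the insert from read-through transcription originating in the backbone. A T7 promoter lies just beyond attL2, pointing back toward the insert, and short lacI and lacZα fragments are backbone remnants with no functional role. M13 forward and reverse priming sites flank the cassette for sequence verification. Although the catalogue lists the vector type as mammalian expression, the feature table shows no eukaryotic promoter, polyadenylation signal or epitope tag, so the plasmid itself is not an expression construct. These elements are supplied by the chosen destination vector. It belongs to a large consortium collection of solute carrier entry clones intended as a source of ORFs for subcloning into custom expression vectors to study transporter function and support drug discovery.
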