Features (pLannotate 1.2.2; 10 found; start..end, strand, type, name):
    121..213     +  CDS            lacI (fragment): lac repressor; lacI; The lac repressor binds to the lac operator to inhibit transcription in E. coli. This inhibition can be relieved by adding lactose or isopropyl-β-D-thiogalactopyranoside (IPTG).
    268..295     -  terminator     rrnB T2 terminator: transcription terminator T2 from the E. coli rrnB gene
    427..470     +  terminator     rrnB T1 terminator: Escherichia coli rrnB; transcription terminator T1 from the E. coli rrnB gene
    517..553     -  CDS            lacZα (fragment): LacZα fragment of β-galactosidase; lacZ fragment
    569..668     +  protein_bind   attL1: mutant version of attL; recombination site for the Gateway® LR reaction LR Clonase™
    674..4369    +  CDS            SLC4A3: B3A3_HUMAN - Also known as AE3. Experimental evidence at protein level: Swiss-Prot protein existence level 1. Plasma membrane anion exchange protein of wide distribution. Mediates at least a part of the Cl(-)/HCO3(-) exchange in cardiac myocytes. Both BAE3 and CAE3 forms transport Cl(-). From Homo sapiens (Human).
   4371..4470    -  protein_bind   attL2: mutant version of attL; recombination site for the Gateway® LR reaction LR Clonase™
   4488..4506    -  promoter       T7 promoter: promoter for bacteriophage T7 RNA polymerase
   4640..5449    +  CDS            KanR: aminoglycoside phosphotransferase; aph(3')-Ia; confers resistance to kanamycin in bacteria or G418 (Geneticin®) in eukaryotes
   5596..6184    +  rep_origin     ori: high-copy-number ColE1/pMB1/pBR322/pUC origin of replication
>Addgene plasmid #132288 | pDONR221_SLC4A3 | addgene full sequence | sequence record 263159 | Addgene NGS Result
CTTTCCTGCGTTATCCCCTGATTCTGTGGATAACCGTATTACCGCCTTTGAGTGAGCTGATACCGCTCGC
CGCAGCCGAACGACCGAGCGCAGCGAGTCAGTGAGCGAGGAAGCGGAAGAGCGCCCAATACGCAAACCGC
CTCTCCCCGCGCGTTGGCCGATTCATTAATGCAGCTGGCACGACAGGTTTCCCGACTGGAAAGCGGGCAG
TGAGCGCAACGCAATTAATACGCGTACCGCTAGCCAGGAAGAGTTTGTAGAAACGCAAAAAGGCCATCCG
TCAGGATGGCCTTCTGCTTAGTTTGATGCCTGGCAGTTTATGGCGGGCGTCCTGCCCGCCACCCTCCGGG
CCGTTGCTTCACAACGTTCAAATCCGCTCCCGGCGGATTTGTCCTACTCAGGAGAGCGTTCACCGACAAA
CAACAGATAAAACGAAAGGCCCAGTCTTCCGACTGAGCCTTTCGTTTTATTTGATGCCTGGCAGTTCCCT
ACTCTCGCGTTAACGCTAGCATGGATGTTTTCCCAGTCACGACGTTGTAAAACGACGGCCAGTCTTAAGC
TCGGGCCCCAAATAATGATTTTATTTTGACTGATAGTGACCTGTTCGTTGCAACACATTGATGAGCAATG
CTTTTTTATAATGCCAACTTTGTACAAAAAAGCAGGCTCCACCATGGCCAACGGCGTGATCCCACCTCCA
GGAGGAGCAAGCCCACTGCCTCAGGTGCGGGTGCCCCTGGAGGAGCCCCCTCTGTCCCCTGACGTGGAGG
AGGAGGACGATGACCTGGGCAAGACCCTGGCCGTGTCTAGATTTGGCGATCTGATCAGCAAGCCACCAGC
ATGGGACCCAGAGAAGCCTTCTCGGAGCTATTCCGAGAGAGATTTCGAGTTTCACAGGCACACAAGCCAC
CACACCCACCACCCACTGTCCGCCAGGCTGCCTCCACCCCACAAGCTGCGGAGACTGCCTCCAACATCCG
CCAGGCACACCAGGCGCAAGCGCAAGAAGGAGAAGACATCCGCCCCACCTTCTGAGGGAACCCCACCAAT
CCAGGAGGAGGGAGGAGCAGGCGTGGACGAGGAAGAAGAGGAAGAAGAAGAGGAGGAGGGAGAGAGCGAG
GCAGAGCCTGTGGAGCCTCCACACTCCGGAACCCCACAGAAGGCCAAGTTCTCTATCGGCAGCGACGAGG
ATGACAGCCCAGGACTGCCAGGAAGGGCAGCAGTGACAAAGCCACTGCCCTCTGTGGGCCCACACACCGA
TAAGAGCCCCCAGCACAGCTCCTCTAGCCCTAGCCCAAGGGCAAGGGCATCCAGGCTGGCAGGCGAGAAG
TCTAGACCTTGGTCTCCAAGCGCCTCCTACGACCTGAGAGAGAGGCTGTGCCCAGGAAGCGCCCTGGGAA
ACCCAGGAGGCCCTGAGCAGCAGGTGCCTACAGATGAGGCAGAGGCACAGATGCTGGGATCCGCCGACCT
GGATGACATGAAGTCTCACAGGCTGGAGGATAATCCAGGCGTGCGGAGACACCTGGTGAAGAAGCCAAGC
AGGACCCAGGGAGGAAGGGGATCTCCAAGCGGACTGGCACCAATCCTGAGGCGGAAGAAGAAGAAGAAGA
AGCTGGACCGGAGACCCCACGAGGTGTTCGTGGAGCTGAACGAGCTGATGCTGGATCGCTCTCAGGAGCC
TCACTGGCGGGAGACAGCCAGATGGATCAAGTTTGAGGAGGACGTGGAGGAGGAGACCGAGAGGTGGGGC
AAGCCTCACGTGGCCTCCCTGTCTTTCCGCAGCCTGCTGGAGCTGAGGAGGACCATCGCACACGGAGCCG
CCCTGCTGGATCTGGAGCAGACCACACTGCCAGGCATCGCCCACCTGGTGGTGGAGACAATGATCGTGTC
TGATCAGATCAGGCCTGAGGACAGGGCAAGCGTGCTGAGGACCCTGCTGCTGAAGCACAGCCACCCAAAC
GATGACAAGGACTCCGGCTTCTTTCCACGCAATCCCTCCTCTAGCTCCATGAACTCCGTGCTGGGCAATC
ACCACCCCACACCTTCTCACGGACCTGATGGAGCAGTGCCAACCATGGCAGATGACCTGGGAGAGCCAGC
ACCACTGTGGCCTCACGATCCAGACGCAAAGGAGAAGCCACTGCACATGCCTGGAGGCGACGGACACAGG
GGCAAGTCCCTGAAGCTGCTGGAGAAGATCCCCGAGGATGCAGAGGCAACAGTGGTGCTGGTGGGATGCG
TGCCCTTTCTGGAGCAGCCTGCAGCAGCCTTCGTGCGGCTGAATGAGGCCGTGCTGCTGGAGAGCGTGCT
GGAGGTGCCTGTGCCAGTGAGATTCCTGTTTGTGATGCTGGGCCCTTCCCACACCTCTACAGACTATCAC
GAGCTGGGCCGGTCTATCGCCACCCTGATGAGCGATAAGCTGTTTCACGAGGCCGCCTACCAGGCCGATG
ACAGACAGGATCTGCTGAGCGCCATCTCCGAGTTCCTGGACGGCTCCATCGTGATCCCACCTTCTGAGGT
GGAGGGAAGGGACCTGCTGAGATCCGTGGCAGCCTTTCAGAGGGAGCTGCTGCGCAAGCGGAGAGAGAGG
GAGCAGACAAAGGTGGAGATGACCACAAGGGGAGGATATACCGCACCAGGCAAGGAGCTGAGCCTGGAGC
TGGGAGGATCCGAGGCCACACCAGAGGATGACCCACTGCTGAGGACCGGATCCGTGTTCGGAGGACTGGT
GAGAGATGTGAGGCGCCGGTACCCCCACTATCCTTCTGATCTGAGGGACGCACTGCACAGCCAGTGCGTG
GCCGCCGTGCTGTTCATCTACTTTGCCGCCCTGAGCCCCGCCATCACATTTGGCGGACTGCTGGGAGAGA
AGACCGAGGGACTGATGGGCGTGTCTGAGCTGATCGTGAGCACCGCCGTGCTGGGCGTGCTGTTCTCCCT
GCTGGGAGCACAGCCACTGCTGGTGGTGGGCTTCTCTGGACCTCTGCTGGTGTTTGAGGAGGCCTTCTTT
AAGTTCTGTAGGGCCCAGGACCTGGAGTATCTGACAGGACGCGTGTGGGTGGGACTGTGGCTGGTGGTGT
TCGTGCTGGCCCTGGTGGCAGCAGAGGGATCCTTTCTGGTGCGGTACATCTCTCCATTCACCCAGGAGAT
CTTCGCCTTTCTGATCAGCCTGATCTTCATCTATGAGACCTTCTACAAGCTGTATAAGGTGTTTACCGAG
CACCCACTGCTGCCCTTCTACCCACCCGAGGGCGCCCTGGAGGGAAGCCTGGACGCAGGCCTGGAGCCTA
ACGGATCCGCCCTGCCTCCAACCGAGGGACCCCCTTCTCCTAGAAACCAGCCAAATACAGCCCTGCTGTC
CCTGATCCTGATGCTGGGCACCTTCTTTATCGCCTTCTTTCTGCGCAAGTTCCGGAATTCTAGATTTCTG
GGCGGCAAGGCCAGAAGGATCATCGGCGACTTTGGCATCCCCATCAGCATCCTGGTCATGGTGCTGGTGG
ATTACTCCATCACCGACACATATACCCAGAAGCTGACAGTGCCAACCGGCCTGTCTGTGACCAGCCCCGA
TAAGCGGTCCTGGTTTATCCCACCCCTGGGCTCTGCCAGACCTTTCCCTCCATGGATGATGGTGGCAGCA
GCAGTGCCAGCCCTGCTGGTGCTGATCCTGATCTTCATGGAGACACAGATCACCGCCCTGATCGTGTCTC
AGAAGGCACGCCGGCTGCTGAAGGGAAGCGGCTTTCACCTGGACCTGCTGCTGATCGGAAGCCTGGGAGG
ACTGTGCGGACTGTTCGGACTGCCATGGCTGACAGCAGCAACCGTGCGGTCCGTGACACACGTGAATGCC
CTGACAGTGATGAGAACCGCCATCGCCCCCGGCGATAAGCCTCAGATCCAGGAGGTGAGGGAGCAGAGGG
TGACCGGCGTGCTGATCGCATCCCTGGTGGGACTGTCTATCGTGATGGGCGCCGTGCTGAGAAGGATCCC
ACTGGCCGTGCTGTTCGGCATCTTTCTGTATATGGGCGTGACAAGCCTGTCCGGCATCCAGCTGTCCCAG
AGGCTGCTGCTGATCCTGATGCCCGCCAAGCACCACCCTGAGCAGCCATACGTGACAAAGGTGAAGACCT
GGCGCATGCACCTGTTCACCTGCATCCAGCTGGGCTGTATCGCCCTGCTGTGGGTGGTGAAGAGCACAGC
CGCCTCCCTGGCCTTCCCCTTTCTGCTGCTGCTGACCGTGCCTCTGAGACACTGTCTGCTGCCACGGCTG
TTTCAGGACAGAGAGCTGCAGGCCCTGGATAGCGAGGACGCAGAGCCAAACTTCGATGAGGACGGCCAGG
ATGAGTACAATGAGCTGCACATGCCCGTGGACCCAGCTTTCTTGTACAAAGTTGGCATTATAAGAAAGCA
TTGCTTATCAATTTGTTGCAACGAACAGGTCACTATCAGTCAAAATAAAATCATTATTTGCCATCCAGCT
GATATCCCCTATAGTGAGTCGTATTACATGGTCATAGCTGTTTCCTGGCAGCTCTGGCCCGTGTCTCAAA
ATCTCTGATGTTACATTGCACAAGATAAAAATATATCATCATGAACAATAAAACTGTCTGCTTACATAAA
CAGTAATACAAGGGGTGTTATGAGCCATATTCAACGGGAAACGTCGAGGCCGCGATTAAATTCCAACATG
GATGCTGATTTATATGGGTATAAATGGGCTCGCGATAATGTCGGGCAATCAGGTGCGACAATCTATCGCT
TGTATGGGAAGCCCGATGCGCCAGAGTTGTTTCTGAAACATGGCAAAGGTAGCGTTGCCAATGATGTTAC
AGATGAGATGGTCAGACTAAACTGGCTGACGGAATTTATGCCTCTTCCGACCATCAAGCATTTTATCCGT
ACTCCTGATGATGCATGGTTACTCACCACTGCGATCCCCGGAAAAACAGCATTCCAGGTATTAGAAGAAT
ATCCTGATTCAGGTGAAAATATTGTTGATGCGCTGGCAGTGTTCCTGCGCCGGTTGCATTCGATTCCTGT
TTGTAATTGTCCTTTTAACAGCGATCGCGTATTTCGTCTCGCTCAGGCGCAATCACGAATGAATAACGGT
TTGGTTGATGCGAGTGATTTTGATGACGAGCGTAATGGCTGGCCTGTTGAACAAGTCTGGAAAGAAATGC
ATAAACTTTTGCCATTCTCACCGGATTCAGTCGTCACTCATGGTGATTTCTCACTTGATAACCTTATTTT
TGACGAGGGGAAATTAATAGGTTGTATTGATGTTGGACGAGTCGGAATCGCAGACCGATACCAGGATCTT
GCCATCCTATGGAACTGCCTCGGTGAGTTTTCTCCTTCATTACAGAAACGGCTTTTTCAAAAATATGGTA
TTGATAATCCTGATATGAATAAATTGCAGTTTCATTTGATGCTCGATGAGTTTTTCTAATCAGAATTGGT
TAATTGGTTGTAACACTGGCAGAGCATTACGCTGACTTGACGGGACGGCGCAAGCTCATGACCAAAATCC
CTTAACGTGAGTTACGCGTCGTTCCACTGAGCGTCAGACCCCGTAGAAAAGATCAAAGGATCTTCTTGAG
ATCCTTTTTTTCTGCGCGTAATCTGCTGCTTGCAAACAAAAAAACCACCGCTACCAGCGGTGGTTTGTTT
GCCGGATCAAGAGCTACCAACTCTTTTTCCGAAGGTAACTGGCTTCAGCAGAGCGCAGATACCAAATACT
GTTCTTCTAGTGTAGCCGTAGTTAGGCCACCACTTCAAGAACTCTGTAGCACCGCCTACATACCTCGCTC
TGCTAATCCTGTTACCAGTGGCTGCTGCCAGTGGCGATAAGTCGTGTCTTACCGGGTTGGACTCAAGACG
ATAGTTACCGGATAAGGCGCAGCGGTCGGGCTGAACGGGGGGTTCGTGCACACAGCCCAGCTTGGAGCGA
ACGACCTACACCGAACTGAGATACCTACAGCGTGAGCTATGAGAAAGCGCCACGCTTCCCGAAGGGAGAA
AGGCGGACAGGTATCCGGTAAGCGGCAGGGTCGGAACAGGAGAGCGCACGAGGGAGCTTCCAGGGGGAAA
CGCCTGGTATCTTTATAGTCCTGTCGGGTTTCGCCACCTCTGACTTGAGCGTCGATTTTTGTGATGCTCG
TCAGGGGGGCGGAGCCTATGGAAAAACGCCAGCAACGCGGCCTTTTTACGGTTCCTGGCCTTTTGCTGGC
CTTTTGCTCACATGTT
