>Addgene plasmid #132288 | pDONR221_SLC4A3 | depositor partial sequence | sequence record 253976 | Codon-optimized ORF of SLC4A3
ATGGCCAACGGCGTGATCCCACCTCCAGGAGGAGCAAGCCCACTGCCTCAGGTGCGGGTGCCCCTGGAGG
AGCCCCCTCTGTCCCCTGACGTGGAGGAGGAGGACGATGACCTGGGCAAGACCCTGGCCGTGTCTAGATT
TGGCGATCTGATCAGCAAGCCACCAGCATGGGACCCAGAGAAGCCTTCTCGGAGCTATTCCGAGAGAGAT
TTCGAGTTTCACAGGCACACAAGCCACCACACCCACCACCCACTGTCCGCCAGGCTGCCTCCACCCCACA
AGCTGCGGAGACTGCCTCCAACATCCGCCAGGCACACCAGGCGCAAGCGCAAGAAGGAGAAGACATCCGC
CCCACCTTCTGAGGGAACCCCACCAATCCAGGAGGAGGGAGGAGCAGGCGTGGACGAGGAAGAAGAGGAA
GAAGAAGAGGAGGAGGGAGAGAGCGAGGCAGAGCCTGTGGAGCCTCCACACTCCGGAACCCCACAGAAGG
CCAAGTTCTCTATCGGCAGCGACGAGGATGACAGCCCAGGACTGCCAGGAAGGGCAGCAGTGACAAAGCC
ACTGCCCTCTGTGGGCCCACACACCGATAAGAGCCCCCAGCACAGCTCCTCTAGCCCTAGCCCAAGGGCA
AGGGCATCCAGGCTGGCAGGCGAGAAGTCTAGACCTTGGTCTCCAAGCGCCTCCTACGACCTGAGAGAGA
GGCTGTGCCCAGGAAGCGCCCTGGGAAACCCAGGAGGCCCTGAGCAGCAGGTGCCTACAGATGAGGCAGA
GGCACAGATGCTGGGATCCGCCGACCTGGATGACATGAAGTCTCACAGGCTGGAGGATAATCCAGGCGTG
CGGAGACACCTGGTGAAGAAGCCAAGCAGGACCCAGGGAGGAAGGGGATCTCCAAGCGGACTGGCACCAA
TCCTGAGGCGGAAGAAGAAGAAGAAGAAGCTGGACCGGAGACCCCACGAGGTGTTCGTGGAGCTGAACGA
GCTGATGCTGGATCGCTCTCAGGAGCCTCACTGGCGGGAGACAGCCAGATGGATCAAGTTTGAGGAGGAC
GTGGAGGAGGAGACCGAGAGGTGGGGCAAGCCTCACGTGGCCTCCCTGTCTTTCCGCAGCCTGCTGGAGC
TGAGGAGGACCATCGCACACGGAGCCGCCCTGCTGGATCTGGAGCAGACCACACTGCCAGGCATCGCCCA
CCTGGTGGTGGAGACAATGATCGTGTCTGATCAGATCAGGCCTGAGGACAGGGCAAGCGTGCTGAGGACC
CTGCTGCTGAAGCACAGCCACCCAAACGATGACAAGGACTCCGGCTTCTTTCCACGCAATCCCTCCTCTA
GCTCCATGAACTCCGTGCTGGGCAATCACCACCCCACACCTTCTCACGGACCTGATGGAGCAGTGCCAAC
CATGGCAGATGACCTGGGAGAGCCAGCACCACTGTGGCCTCACGATCCAGACGCAAAGGAGAAGCCACTG
CACATGCCTGGAGGCGACGGACACAGGGGCAAGTCCCTGAAGCTGCTGGAGAAGATCCCCGAGGATGCAG
AGGCAACAGTGGTGCTGGTGGGATGCGTGCCCTTTCTGGAGCAGCCTGCAGCAGCCTTCGTGCGGCTGAA
TGAGGCCGTGCTGCTGGAGAGCGTGCTGGAGGTGCCTGTGCCAGTGAGATTCCTGTTTGTGATGCTGGGC
CCTTCCCACACCTCTACAGACTATCACGAGCTGGGCCGGTCTATCGCCACCCTGATGAGCGATAAGCTGT
TTCACGAGGCCGCCTACCAGGCCGATGACAGACAGGATCTGCTGAGCGCCATCTCCGAGTTCCTGGACGG
CTCCATCGTGATCCCACCTTCTGAGGTGGAGGGAAGGGACCTGCTGAGATCCGTGGCAGCCTTTCAGAGG
GAGCTGCTGCGCAAGCGGAGAGAGAGGGAGCAGACAAAGGTGGAGATGACCACAAGGGGAGGATATACCG
CACCAGGCAAGGAGCTGAGCCTGGAGCTGGGAGGATCCGAGGCCACACCAGAGGATGACCCACTGCTGAG
GACCGGATCCGTGTTCGGAGGACTGGTGAGAGATGTGAGGCGCCGGTACCCCCACTATCCTTCTGATCTG
AGGGACGCACTGCACAGCCAGTGCGTGGCCGCCGTGCTGTTCATCTACTTTGCCGCCCTGAGCCCCGCCA
TCACATTTGGCGGACTGCTGGGAGAGAAGACCGAGGGACTGATGGGCGTGTCTGAGCTGATCGTGAGCAC
CGCCGTGCTGGGCGTGCTGTTCTCCCTGCTGGGAGCACAGCCACTGCTGGTGGTGGGCTTCTCTGGACCT
CTGCTGGTGTTTGAGGAGGCCTTCTTTAAGTTCTGTAGGGCCCAGGACCTGGAGTATCTGACAGGACGCG
TGTGGGTGGGACTGTGGCTGGTGGTGTTCGTGCTGGCCCTGGTGGCAGCAGAGGGATCCTTTCTGGTGCG
GTACATCTCTCCATTCACCCAGGAGATCTTCGCCTTTCTGATCAGCCTGATCTTCATCTATGAGACCTTC
TACAAGCTGTATAAGGTGTTTACCGAGCACCCACTGCTGCCCTTCTACCCACCCGAGGGCGCCCTGGAGG
GAAGCCTGGACGCAGGCCTGGAGCCTAACGGATCCGCCCTGCCTCCAACCGAGGGACCCCCTTCTCCTAG
AAACCAGCCAAATACAGCCCTGCTGTCCCTGATCCTGATGCTGGGCACCTTCTTTATCGCCTTCTTTCTG
CGCAAGTTCCGGAATTCTAGATTTCTGGGCGGCAAGGCCAGAAGGATCATCGGCGACTTTGGCATCCCCA
TCAGCATCCTGGTCATGGTGCTGGTGGATTACTCCATCACCGACACATATACCCAGAAGCTGACAGTGCC
AACCGGCCTGTCTGTGACCAGCCCCGATAAGCGGTCCTGGTTTATCCCACCCCTGGGCTCTGCCAGACCT
TTCCCTCCATGGATGATGGTGGCAGCAGCAGTGCCAGCCCTGCTGGTGCTGATCCTGATCTTCATGGAGA
CACAGATCACCGCCCTGATCGTGTCTCAGAAGGCACGCCGGCTGCTGAAGGGAAGCGGCTTTCACCTGGA
CCTGCTGCTGATCGGAAGCCTGGGAGGACTGTGCGGACTGTTCGGACTGCCATGGCTGACAGCAGCAACC
GTGCGGTCCGTGACACACGTGAATGCCCTGACAGTGATGAGAACCGCCATCGCCCCCGGCGATAAGCCTC
AGATCCAGGAGGTGAGGGAGCAGAGGGTGACCGGCGTGCTGATCGCATCCCTGGTGGGACTGTCTATCGT
GATGGGCGCCGTGCTGAGAAGGATCCCACTGGCCGTGCTGTTCGGCATCTTTCTGTATATGGGCGTGACA
AGCCTGTCCGGCATCCAGCTGTCCCAGAGGCTGCTGCTGATCCTGATGCCCGCCAAGCACCACCCTGAGC
AGCCATACGTGACAAAGGTGAAGACCTGGCGCATGCACCTGTTCACCTGCATCCAGCTGGGCTGTATCGC
CCTGCTGTGGGTGGTGAAGAGCACAGCCGCCTCCCTGGCCTTCCCCTTTCTGCTGCTGCTGACCGTGCCT
CTGAGACACTGTCTGCTGCCACGGCTGTTTCAGGACAGAGAGCTGCAGGCCCTGGATAGCGAGGACGCAG
AGCCAAACTTCGATGAGGACGGCCAGGATGAGTACAATGAGCTGCACATGCCCGTG
